>Addgene plasmid #186355 | pENT-L1-Kozak-EGFP-GPI-stop-L2 | addgene full sequence | sequence record 373423 | Addgene NGS Result
TGCTCACATGTTCTTTCCTGCGTTATCCCCTGATTCTGTGGATAACCGTATTACCGCCTTTGAGTGAGCT
GATACCGCTCGCCGCAGCCGAACGACCGAGCGCAGCGAGTCAGTGAGCGAGGAAGCGGAAGAGCGCCCAA
TACGCAAACCGCCTCTCCCCGCGCGTTGGCCGATTCATTAATGCAGCTGGCACGACAGGTTTCCCGACTG
GAAAGCGGGCAGTGAGCGCAACGCAATTAATACGCGTACCGCTAGCCAGGAAGAGTTTGTAGAAACGCAA
AAAGGCCATCCGTCAGGATGGCCTTCTGCTTAGTTTGATGCCTGGCAGTTTATGGCGGGCGTCCTGCCCG
CCACCCTCCGGGCCGTTGCTTCACAACGTTCAAATCCGCTCCCGGCGGATTTGTCCTACTCAGGAGAGCG
TTCACCGACAAACAACAGATAAAACGAAAGGCCCAGTCTTCCGACTGAGCCTTTCGTTTTATTTGATGCC
TGGCAGTTCCCTACTCTCGCGTTAACGCTAGCATGGATGTTTTCCCAGTCACGACGTTGTAAAACGACGG
CCAGTCTTAAGCTCGGGCCCCAAATAATGATTTTATTTTGACTGATAGTGACCTGTTCGTTGCAACAAAT
TGATGAGCAATGCTTTTTTATAATGCCAACTTTGTACAAAAAAGCAGGCTCAGAAAAAATGGCCCTGTGG
ATGCGCCTCCTGCCCCTGCTGGCGCTGCTGGCCCTCTGGGGACCTGACCCAGCCGCAGCCGGGGATCCAC
CGGTCGCCACCATGGTGAGCAAGGGCGAGGAGCTGTTCACCGGGGTGGTGCCCATCCTGGTCGAGCTGGA
CGGCGACGTAAACGGCCACAAGTTCAGCGTGTCCGGCGAGGGCGAGGGCGATGCCACCTACGGCAAGCTG
ACCCTGAAGTTCATCTGCACCACCGGCAAGCTGCCCGTGCCCTGGCCCACCCTCGTGACCACCCTGACCT
ACGGCGTGCAGTGCTTCAGCCGCTACCCCGACCACATGAAGCAGCACGACTTCTTCAAGTCCGCCATGCC
CGAAGGCTACGTCCAGGAGCGCACCATCTTCTTCAAGGACGACGGCAACTACAAGACCCGCGCCGAGGTG
AAGTTCGAGGGCGACACCCTGGTGAACCGCATCGAGCTGAAGGGCATCGACTTCAAGGAGGACGGCAACA
TCCTGGGGCACAAGCTGGAGTACAACTACAACAGCCACAACGTCTATATCATGGCCGACAAGCAGAAGAA
CGGCATCAAGGTGAACTTCAAGATCCGCCACAACATCGAGGACGGCAGCGTGCAGCTCGCCGACCACTAC
CAGCAGAACACCCCCATCGGCGACGGCCCCGTGCTGCTGCCCGACAACCACTACCTGAGCACCCAGTCCG
CCCTGAGCAAAGACCCCAACGAGAAGCGCGATCACATGGTCCTGCTGGAGTTCGTGACCGCCGCCGGGAT
CACTCTCGGCATGGACGAGCTGTACAGTGTCGACACGCGTCCAAATAAAGGAAGTGGAACCACTTCAGGT
ACTACCCGTCTTCTATCTGGGCACACGTGTTTCACGTTGACAGGTTTGCTTGGGACGCTAGTAACCATGG
GCTTGCTGACTTAGACCCAGCTTTCTTGTACAAAGTTGGCATTATAAGAAAGCATTGCTTATCAATTTGT
TGCAACGAACAGGTCACTATCAGTCAAAATAAAATCATTATTTGCCATCCAGCTGATATCCCCTATAGTG
AGTCGTATTACATGGTCATAGCTGTTTCCTGGCAGCTCTGGCCCGTGTCTCAAAATCTCTGATGTTACAT
TGCACAAGATAAAAATATATCATCATGAACAATAAAACTGTCTGCTTACATAAACAGTAATACAAGGGGT
GTTATGAGCCATATTCAACGGGAAACGTCGAGGCCGCGATTAAATTCCAACATGGATGCTGATTTATATG
GGTATAAATGGGCTCGCGATAATGTCGGGCAATCAGGTGCGACAATCTATCGCTTGTATGGGAAGCCCGA
TGCGCCAGAGTTGTTTCTGAAACATGGCAAAGGTAGCGTTGCCAATGATGTTACAGATGAGATGGTCAGA
CTAAACTGGCTGACGGAATTTATGCCTCTTCCGACCATCAAGCATTTTATCCGTACTCCTGATGATGCAT
GGTTACTCACCACTGCGATCCCCGGAAAAACAGCATTCCAGGTATTAGAAGAATATCCTGATTCAGGTGA
AAATATTGTTGATGCGCTGGCAGTGTTCCTGCGCCGGTTGCATTCGATTCCTGTTTGTAATTGTCCTTTT
AACAGCGATCGCGTATTTCGTCTCGCTCAGGCGCAATCACGAATGAATAACGGTTTGGTTGATGCGAGTG
ATTTTGATGACGAGCGTAATGGCTGGCCTGTTGAACAAGTCTGGAAAGAAATGCATAAACTTTTGCCATT
CTCACCGGATTCAGTCGTCACTCATGGTGATTTCTCACTTGATAACCTTATTTTTGACGAGGGGAAATTA
ATAGGTTGTATTGATGTTGGACGAGTCGGAATCGCAGACCGATACCAGGATCTTGCCATCCTATGGAACT
GCCTCGGTGAGTTTTCTCCTTCATTACAGAAACGGCTTTTTCAAAAATATGGTATTGATAATCCTGATAT
GAATAAATTGCAGTTTCATTTGATGCTCGATGAGTTTTTCTAATCAGAATTGGTTAATTGGTTGTAACAC
TGGCAGAGCATTACGCTGACTTGACGGGACGGCGCAAGCTCATGACCAAAATCCCTTAACGTGAGTTACG
CGTCGTTCCACTGAGCGTCAGACCCCGTAGAAAAGATCAAAGGATCTTCTTGAGATCCTTTTTTTCTGCG
CGTAATCTGCTGCTTGCAAACAAAAAAACCACCGCTACCAGCGGTGGTTTGTTTGCCGGATCAAGAGCTA
CCAACTCTTTTTCCGAAGGTAACTGGCTTCAGCAGAGCGCAGATACCAAATACTGTTCTTCTAGTGTAGC
CGTAGTTAGGCCACCACTTCAAGAACTCTGTAGCACCGCCTACATACCTCGCTCTGCTAATCCTGTTACC
AGTGGCTGCTGCCAGTGGCGATAAGTCGTGTCTTACCGGGTTGGACTCAAGACGATAGTTACCGGATAAG
GCGCAGCGGTCGGGCTGAACGGGGGGTTCGTGCACACAGCCCAGCTTGGAGCGAACGACCTACACCGAAC
TGAGATACCTACAGCGTGAGCTATGAGAAAGCGCCACGCTTCCCGAAGGGAGAAAGGCGGACAGGTATCC
GGTAAGCGGCAGGGTCGGAACAGGAGAGCGCACGAGGGAGCTTCCAGGGGGAAACGCCTGGTATCTTTAT
AGTCCTGTCGGGTTTCGCCACCTCTGACTTGAGCGTCGATTTTTGTGATGCTCGTCAGGGGGGCGGAGCC
TATGGAAAAACGCCAGCAACGCGGCCTTTTTACGGTTCCTGGCCTTTTGCTGGCCTTT
Features (pLannotate 1.2.2; 13 found; start..end, strand, type, name):
      1..131     +  rep_origin     RSF ori (fragment): Plasmids containing the RSF 1030 origin of replication can be propagated in E. coli cells that contain additional plasmids with compatible origins.
    133..225     +  CDS            lacI (fragment): lac repressor; lacI; The lac repressor binds to the lac operator to inhibit transcription in E. coli. This inhibition can be relieved by adding lactose or isopropyl-β-D-thiogalactopyranoside (IPTG).
    280..307     -  terminator     rrnB T2 terminator: transcription terminator T2 from the E. coli rrnB gene
    439..482     +  terminator     rrnB T1 terminator: Escherichia coli rrnB; transcription terminator T1 from the E. coli rrnB gene
    529..565     -  CDS            lacZα (fragment): LacZα fragment of β-galactosidase; lacZ fragment
    581..680     +  protein_bind   attL1: mutant version of attL; recombination site for the Gateway® LR reaction LR Clonase™
    689..760     +  CDS            INS (fragment): INS_HUMAN - Experimental evidence at protein level: Swiss-Prot protein existence level 1. Insulin decreases blood glucose concentration. It increases cell permeability to monosaccharides, amino acids and fatty acids. It accelerates glycolysis, the pentose phosphate cycle, and glycogen synthesis in liver. From Homo sapiens (Human).
    782..1495    +  CDS            EGFP: EGFP is a basic (constitutively fluorescent) green fluorescent protein published in 1996, derived from Aequorea victoria. It is reported to be a rapidly-maturing weak dimer with moderate acid sensitivity.
   1502..1621    +  CDS            CD55 (fragment): DAF_HUMAN - Also known as CR, DAF. Experimental evidence at protein level: Swiss-Prot protein existence level 1. (Microbial infection) Acts as a receptor for Human echoviruses 6, 7, 11, 12, 20 and 21. From Homo sapiens (Human).
   1625..1724    -  protein_bind   attL2: mutant version of attL; recombination site for the Gateway® LR reaction LR Clonase™
   1742..1760    -  promoter       T7 promoter: promoter for bacteriophage T7 RNA polymerase
   1894..2703    +  CDS            KanR: aminoglycoside phosphotransferase; aph(3')-Ia; confers resistance to kanamycin in bacteria or G418 (Geneticin®) in eukaryotes
   2850..3438    +  rep_origin     ori: high-copy-number ColE1/pMB1/pBR322/pUC origin of replication
