[The description below was written by a language model from this plasmid's Addgene catalogue record and pLannotate feature annotations shown in this document.]
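Description:
pENT-L1-Kozak-EGFP-GPI-stop-L2 is a Gateway entry clone built on the pDONR-221 P1-P2 backbone. It is a small (about 3.5 kb) high-copy bacterial plasmid that replicates from a ColE1/pUC-type origin and is selected with kanamycin through an aph(3')-Ia resistance gene. As is typical of pDONR-derived vectors, rrnB T1 and T2 transcription terminators lie upstream of the recombination cassette to insulate the insert from read-through, and a T7 promoter sits just outside attL2. The short hits to an RSF origin, lacI and lacZα in the automated annotation are partial fragments and probably reflect backbone remnants rather than functional elements.

The payload lies between attL1 and attL2. It is an open reading frame of roughly 0.9 kb that, going by the plasmid name, begins with a Kozak sequence and ends with a stop codon. It consists of an N-terminal secretory signal peptide, EGFP, and a C-terminal segment carrying a GPI attachment signal, so the fluorescent protein enters the secretory pathway and becomes lipid-anchored to the outer face of the plasma membrane. The sources disagree on where the flanking segments come from. The catalogue entry attributes both the signal peptide and the GPI signal (residues 67-102) to human CD59, whereas the sequence-based annotation matches them to fragments of human insulin and CD55 (DAF). The record does not resolve this conflict.

The entry clone carries no eukaryotic promoter of its own. It is meant to be recombined by LR reaction into destination vectors that supply the regulatory sequences, as part of a multicassette Gateway set designed for Ciona and vertebrate embryos. In those vectors the insert serves as a fluorescent plasma membrane marker.
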