Addgene plasmid #186355: pENT-L1-Kozak-EGFP-GPI-stop-L2
Purpose: Entry clone with ORF encoding plasma membrane-targeted EGFP-GPI fusion protein flanked by Gateway recombination sequences
Depositing lab: Patrick Lemaire. Depositing organization: CNRS UMR 5237, Centre de Recherche en Biologie cellulaire de Montpellier. Publication: A multicassette Gateway vector set for high throughput and comparative analyses in ciona and vertebrate embryos. Roure A, Rothbacher U, Robin F, Kalmar E, Ferone G, Lamy C, Missero C, Mueller F, Lemaire P. PLoS One. 2007. 2(9):e916. 10.1371/journal.pone.0000916 PubMed 17878951.
Backbone
  Vector backbone: PDONR-221 P1-P2
  Backbone manufacturer: PMID: 14736459
  Backbone size w/o insert (bp): 2544
  Vector type: Expression of a fluorescent membrane marker
Growth in bacteria
  Bacterial resistance: Kanamycin, 50 μg/mL
  Growth temperature: 37°C
  Growth strain: DH5alpha
  Copy number: High Copy
Gene/Insert
  Gene/Insert name: signal peptide of human CD59, eGFP, aa 67-102 of human CD59 which contains the GPI attachment site
  Species: H. sapiens (human), Synthetic
  Insert size (bp): 936
  Entrez Gene: CD59 (a.k.a. 16.3A5, 1F5, EJ16, EJ30, EL32, G344, HRF-20, HRF20, MAC-IP, MACIF, MEM43, MIC11, MIN1, MIN2, MIN3, MIRL, MSK21, p18-20)
  Tag / fusion protein: EGFP (N terminal on insert)
  Cloning method: Gateway Cloning
  Sequencing primers: 5′ M13forward: TGTAAAACGACGGCCAGT; 3′ M13rev: caggaaacagctatgac
Terms and licenses: Academic/Nonprofit Terms; Industry Terms: Not Available to Industry
How to cite: pENT-L1-Kozak-EGFP-GPI-stop-L2 was a gift from Patrick Lemaire (Addgene plasmid # 186355 ; http://n2t.net/addgene:186355 ; RRID:Addgene_186355)
